>Addgene plasmid #146498 | pAc5.1B-lambdaN-HA-DmGW182-MGW-RRM-Cterm_H | depositor full sequence | sequence record 288943 | Full Sequence
CTTCAAGGAATTAATTCTATATTCTAAAAACACAAATGATACTTCTAAAAAAAATCATGAATGGCATCAA
CTCTGAATCAAATCTTTGCAGATGCACCTACTTCTCATTTCCACTGTCACATCATTTTTCCAGATCTCGC
TGCCTGTTATGTGGCCCACAAACCAAGACACGTTTTATGGCCATTAAAGCTGGCTGATCGTCGCCAAACA
CCAAATACATATCAATATGTACATTCGAGAAAGAAGCGATCAAAGAAGCGTCTTCGGGCGAGTAGGAGAA
TGCGGAGGAGAAGGAGAACGAGCTGATCTAGTATCTCTCCACAATCCAATGCCAACTGACCAACTGGCCA
TATTCGGAGCAATTTGAAGCCAATTTCCATCGCCTGGCGATCGCTCCATTCTTGGCTATATGTTTTTCAC
CGTTCCCGGGGCCATTTTCAAAGACTCGTCGGTAAGATAAGATTGTGTCACTCGCTGTCTCTCTTCATTT
GTCGAAGAATGCTGAGGAATTTCGCGATGACGTCGGCGAGTATTTTGAAGAATGAGAATAATTTGTATTT
ATACGAAAATCAGTTAGTGGAATTTTCTACAAAAACATGTTATCTATAGATAATTTTGTTGCAAAATATG
TTGACTATGACAAAGATTGTATGTATATACCTTTAATGTATTCTCATTTTCTTATGTATTTATAATGGCA
ATGATGATACTGATGATATTTTAAGATGATGCCAGACCACAGGCTGATTTCTGCGTCTTTTGCCGAACGC
AGTGCATGTGCGGTTGTTGTTTTTTGGAATAGTTTCAATTTTCGGACTGTCCGCTTTGATTTCAGTTTCT
TGGCTTATTCAAAAAGCAAAGTAAAGCCAAAAAAGCGAGATGGCAATACCAAATGCGGCAAAACGGTAGT
GGAAGGAAAGGGGTGCGGGGCAGCGGAAGGAAGGGTGGGGCGGGGCGTGGCGGGGTCTGTGGCTGGGCGC
GACGTCACCGACGTTGGAGCCACTCCTTTGACCATGTGTGCGTGTGTGTATTATTCGTGTCTCGCCACTC
GCCGGTTGTTTTTTTCTTTTTATCTCGCTCTCTCTAGCGCCATCTCGTACGCATGCTCAACGCACCGCAT
GTTGCCGTGTCCTTTATGCGTCATTTTGGCTCGAAATAGGCAATTATTTAAACAAAGATTAGTCAACGAA
AACGCTAAAATAAATAAGTCTACAATATGGTTACTTATTGCCATGTGTGTGCAGCCAACGATAGCAACAA
AAGCAACAACACAGTGGCTTTCCCTCTTTCACTTTTTGTTTGCAAGCGCGTGCGAGCAAGACGGCACGAC
CGGCAAACGCAATTACGCTGACAAAGAGCAGACGAAGTTTTGGCCGAAAAACATCAAGGCGCCTGATACG
AATGCATTTGCAATAACAATTGCGATATTTAATATTGTTTATGAAGCTGTTTGACTTCAAAACACACAAA
AAAAAAAATAAAACAAATTATTTGAAAGAGAATTAGGAATCGGACAGCTTATCGTTACGGGCTAACAGCA
CACCGAGACGAAATAGCTTACCTGACGTCACAGCCTCTGGAAGAACTGCCGCCAAGCAGAGAGAGAGAGA
AAAAGAGGGAGAGCAGCTTAGACCGCATGTGCTTGTGTGTGAGGCGTCTCTCTCTTCGTCTCCTGTTTGC
GCAAACGCATAGACTGCACTGAGAAAATCGATTACCTATTTTTTATGAATGAATATTTGCACTATTACTA
TTCAAAACTATTAAGATAGCAATCACATTCAATAGCCAAATACTATACCACCTGAGCGATGCAACGAAAT
GATCAATTTGAGCAAAAATGCTGCATATTTAGGACGGCATCATTATAGAAATGCTTCTTGCTGTGTACTT
TTCTCTCGTCTGGCAGCTGTTTCGCCGTTATTGTTAAAACCGGCTTAAGTTAGGTGTGTTTTCTACGACT
AGTGATGCCCCTACTAGAAGATGTGTGTTGCACAAATGTCCCTGAATAACCAATTTGAAGTGCAGATAGC
AGTAAACGTAAGCTAATATGAATATTATTTAACTGTAATGTTTTAATATCGCTGGACATTACTAATAAAC
CCACTATAAACACATGTACATATGTATGTTTTGGCATACAATGAGTAGTTGGGGAAAAAATGTGTAAAAG
CACCGTGACCATCACAGCATAAAGATAACCAGCTGAAGTATCGAATATGAGTAACCCCCAAATTGAATCA
CATGCCGCAACTGATAGGACCCATGGAAGTACACTCTTCATGGCGATATACAAGACACACACAAGCACGA
ACACCCAGTTGCGGAGGAAATTCTCCGTAAATGAAAACCCAATCGGCGAACAATTCATACCCATATATGG
TAAAAGTTTTGAACGCGACTTGAGAGCGGAGAGCATTGCGGCTGATAAGGTTTTAGCGCTAAGCGGGCTT
TATAAAACGGGCTGCGGGACCAGTTTTCATATCACTACCGTTTGAGTTCTTGTGCTGTGTGGATACTCCT
CCCGACACAAAGCCGCTCCATCAGCCAGCAGTCGTCTAATCCAGAGACCCCGGATCGGGGTACCAACATG
GACGCACAAACACGACGACGTGAGCGTCGCGCTGAGAAACAAGCTCAATGGAAAGCTGCAAACGGTGGAT
CTCCTCCACATATGGCTTACCCATACGATGTTCCAGATTACGCTCCTCCAAGCTTGAATTCTGCAGATAT
CCAGCACAGTGGCGGCCGCTATCAAGGAGCGTCCAATCAACAATCCCGATTAAATCAGTGGAAGCTTCCA
GTATTAGATAAGGAGATCAACTCTGACAGTACGGAATTTTCTCGTGCCCCAGGTGCAACGAAACAAAATT
TGACGGCCAACACAAGCAACATAAACTCTTTGGGTCTTCAAAACGATAGTACATGGTCAACTGGACGCAG
TATTGGTGACGGTTGGCCTGATCCCTCATCTGATAACGAGAATAAAGACTGGTCTGTTGCTCAGCCAACT
TCAGCAGCAACTGCTTACACTGATCTGGTCCAAGAGTTTGAGCCAGGCAAGCCATGGAAGGGTTCACAGA
TCAAAAGCATAGAAGATGATCCCAGCATTACACCAGGAAGCGTTGCTAGATCTCCATTGTCTATTAATTC
GACGCCAAAAGATGCTGACATATTTGCCAATACCGGTAAAAATTCACCGACTGATTTACCGCCACTAAGT
TTATCGTCGTCTACATGGAGTTTTAATCCAAACCAAAATTATCCGAGTCACAGTTGGTCTGACAATAGTC
AACAATGTACCGCCACTTCGGAGCTTTGGACAAGCCCGCTAAATAAATCATCGTCTCGAGGTCCCCCGCC
AGGATTGACTGCCAATTCAAATAAATCTGCAAATAGTAATGCGTCAACGCCAACAACTATTACCGGAGGT
GCGAATGGATGGTTACAGCCTCGAAGTGGCGGTGTTCAAACCACAAACACTAATTGGACAGGTGGTAACA
CCACTTGGGGCTCCAGTTGGTTGCTTTTGAAAAATCTAACAGCACAGATTGATGGTCCTACTTTGCGTAC
ACTGTGTATGCAGCATGGGCCCCTTGTCAGCTTTCACCCGTATTTGAACCAAGGAATTGCCTTATGTAAA
TATACTACTCGTGAGGAGGCGAACAAGGCGCAAATGGCGTTAAACAACTGTGTCCTCGCCAACACCACAA
TATTTGCTGAATCTCCCAGCGAGAACGAGGTGCAAAGCATTATGCAGCACTTACCACAAACTCCTTCCTC
TACAAGCTCTAGTGGAACTAGTGGTGGCAACGTCGGAGGCGTCGGCACTTCAGCCAATAATGCAAACAGT
GGTTCTGCAGCTTGTCTGTCCGGAAACAATAGCGGCAACGGAAACGGCAGCGCGAGCGGCGCCGGCAGCG
GCAACAATGGCAACAGTAGCTGCAACAACAGTGCCGCCGGGGGGGGCAGCAGCAGCAACAACACGATTAC
CACTGTAGCAAATTCGAATCTTGTTGGTTCTAGTGGCTCTGTCTCAAATTCCTCTGGCGTTACTGCTAAC
TCTAGTACTGTTTCTGTAGTTAGTTGTACAGCGAGTGGGAATTCCATAAATGGGGCAGGTACTGCAAACA
GTTCTGGTTCAAAGAGTAGTGCAAACAATTTAGCTAGCGGCCAGTCTAGCGCTTCTAACTTAACTAATAG
CACCAATTCAACATGGCGACAAACTAGCCAAAACCAAGCTCTTCAAAGTCAAAGCAGGCCATCAGGCAGA
GAAGCTGACTTTGATTATATATCTCTCGTTTATTCCATTGTTGATGATTAATCTAGAGGGCCCGCGGTTC
GAAGGTAAGCCTATCCCTAACCCTCTCCTCGGTCTCGATTCTACGCGTACCGGTCATCATCACCATCACC
ATTGAGTTTAAACCCGCTGATCAGCCTCGACTGTGCCTTCTAAGGCCTGAGCTCGCTGATCAGCCTCGAT
CGAGGATCCAGACATGATAAGATACATTGATGAGTTTGGACAAACCACAACTAGAATGCAGTGAAAAAAA
TGCTTTATTTGTGAAATTTGTGATGCTATTGCTTTATTTGTAACCATTATAAGCTGCAATAAACAAGTTA
ACAACAACAATTGCATTCATTTTATGTTTCAGGTTCAGGGGGAGGTGTGGGAGGTTTTTTAAAGCAAGTA
AAACCTCTACAAATGTGGTATGGCTGATTATGATCAGTCGACCGATGCCCTTGAGAGCCTTCAACCCAGT
CAGCTCCTTCCGGTGGGCGCGGGGCATGACTATCGTCGCCGCACTTATGACTGTCTTCTTTATCATGCAA
CTCGTAGGACAGGTGCCGGCAGCGCTCTGGGTCATTTTCGGCGAGGACCGCTTTCGCTGGAGCGCGACGA
TGATCGGCCTGTCGCTTGCGGTATTCGGAATCTTGCACGCCCTCGCTCAAGCCTTCGTCACTGGTCCCGC
CACCAAACGTTTCGGCGAGAAGCAGGCCATTATCGCCGGCATGGCGGCCGACGCGCTGGGCTACGTCTTG
CTGGCGTTCGCGACGCGAGGCTGGATGGCCTTCCCCATTATGATTCTTCTCGCTTCCGGCGGCATCGGGA
TGCCCGCGTTGCAGGCCATGCTGTCCAGGCAGGTAGATGACGACCATCAGGGACAGCTTCAAGGATCGCT
CGCGGCTCTTACCAGCCAGCAAAAGGCCAGGAACCGTAAAAAGGCCGCGTTGCTGGCGTTTTTCCATAGG
CTCCGCCCCCCTGACGAGCATCACAAAAATCGACGCTCAAGTCAGAGGTGGCGAAACCCGACAGGACTAT
AAAGATACCAGGCGTTTCCCCCTGGAAGCTCCCTCGTGCGCTCTCCTGTTCCGACCCTGCCGCTTACCGG
ATACCTGTCCGCCTTTCTCCCTTCGGGAAGCGTGGCGCTTTCTCAATGCTCACGCTGTAGGTATCTCAGT
TCGGTGTAGGTCGTTCGCTCCAAGCTGGGCTGTGTGCACGAACCCCCCGTTCAGCCCGACCGCTGCGCCT
TATCCGGTAACTATCGTCTTGAGTCCAACCCGGTAAGACACGACTTATCGCCACTGGCAGCAGCCACTGG
TAACAGGATTAGCAGAGCGAGGTATGTAGGCGGTGCTACAGAGTTCTTGAAGTGGTGGCCTAACTACGGC
TACACTAGAAGGACAGTATTTGGTATCTGCGCTCTGCTGAAGCCAGTTACCTTCGGAAAAAGAGTTGGTA
GCTCTTGATCCGGCAAACAAACCACCGCTGGTAGCGGTGGTTTTTTTGTTTGCAAGCAGCAGATTACGCG
CAGAAAAAAAGGATCTCAAGAAGATCCTTTGATCTTTTCTACGGGGTCTGACGCTCAGTGGAACGAAAAC
TCACGTTAAGGGATTTTGGTCATGAGATTATCAAAAAGGATCTTCACCTAGATCCTTTTAAATTAAAAAT
GAAGTTTTAAATCAATCTAAAGTATATATGAGTAAACTTGGTCTGACAGTTACCAATGCTTAATCAGTGA
GGCACCTATCTCAGCGATCTGTCTATTTCGTTCATCCATAGTTGCCTGACTCCCCGTCGTGTAGATAACT
ACGATACGGGAGGGCTTACCATCTGGCCCCAGTGCTGCAATGATACCGCGAGACCCACGCTCACCGGCTC
CAGATTTATCAGCAATAAACCAGCCAGCCGGAAGGGCCGAGCGCAGAAGTGGTCCTGCAACTTTATCCGC
CTCCATCCAGTCTATTAATTGTTGCCGGGAAGCTAGAGTAAGTAGTTCGCCAGTTAATAGTTTGCGCAAC
GTTGTTGCCATTGCTGCAGGCATCGTGGTGTCACGCTCGTCGTTTGGTATGGCTTCATTCAGCTCCGGTT
CCCAACGATCAAGGCGAGTTACATGATCCCCCATGTTGTGCAAAAAAGCGGTTAGCTCCTTCGGTCCTCC
GATCGTTGTCAGAAGTAAGTTGGCCGCAGTGTTATCACTCATGGTTATGGCAGCACTGCATAATTCTCTT
ACTGTCATGCCATCCGTAAGATGCTTTTCTGTGACTGGTGAGTACTCAACCAAGTCATTCTGAGAATAGT
GTATGCGGCGACCGAGTTGCTCTTGCCCGGCGTCAACACGGGATAATACCGCGCCACATAGCAGAACTTT
AAAAGTGCTCATCATTGGAAAACGTTCTTCGGGGCGAAAACTCTCAAGGATCTTACCGCTGTTGAGATCC
AGTTCGATGTAACCCACTCGTGCACCCAACTGATCTTCAGCATCTTTTACTTTCACCAGCGTTTCTGGGT
GAGCAAAAACAGGAAGGCAAAATGCCGCAAAAAAGGGAATAAGGGCGACACGGAAATGTTGAATACTCAT
ACTCTTCCTTTTTCAATATTATTGAAGCATTTATCAGGGTTATTGTCTCATGAGCGGATACATATTTGAA
TGTATTTAGAAAAATAAACAAATAGGGGTTCCGCGCACATTTCCCCGAAAAGTGCCACCTGACGTCTAAG
AAACCATTATTATCATGACATTAACCTATAAAAATAGGCGTATCACGAGGCCCTTTCGT
Features (pLannotate 1.2.2; 11 found; start..end, strand, type, name):
     56..2568    +  promoter       Ac5 promoter: Drosophila melanogaster actin 5C promoter
   2588..2653    +  CDS            N (fragment): REGN_LAMBD - Experimental evidence at protein level: Swiss-Prot protein existence level 1. Plays a role as a transcriptional antitermination factor that allows the virus to initiate its lytic phase. Activates expression of the delayed viral early genes by modifying host RNA polymerase (RNAP) into a form that is resistant to termination signals. This antitermination function requires the host NusA protein which serves to stabilize the interaction between antitermination protein N and host RNA polymerase. From Escherichia phage lambda (Bacteriophage lambda).
   2678..2704    +  CDS            3xHA (fragment): three tandem HA epitope tags
   2750..4318    +  CDS            gw (fragment): GAWKY_DROME - Also known as GW182 From Drosophila melanogaster (Fruit fly).
   4344..4385    +  CDS            V5 tag: epitope tag from simian virus 5
   4485..4619    -  polyA_signal   SV40 poly(A) signal: SV40 polyadenylation signal
   4642..4726    -  CDS            large T antigen (fragment): large T antigen from SV40 (simian virus 40)
   4727..5197    +  CDS            TcR (fragment): tetracycline efflux protein; tet; confers resistance to tetracycline
   5241..5829    -  rep_origin     ori: high-copy-number ColE1/pMB1/pBR322/pUC origin of replication
   6000..6860    -  CDS            AmpR: β-lactamase; bla; confers resistance to ampicillin, carbenicillin, and related antibiotics
   6861..6965    -  promoter       AmpR promoter: bla
