[The description below was written by a language model from this plasmid's Addgene catalogue record and pLannotate feature annotations shown in this document.]
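Description:
pAc5.1B-lambdaN-HA-DmGW182-MGW-RRM-Cterm_H is a 7,059 nt insect expression plasmid. The catalogue lists its backbone as unknown, but its name and annotated features point to a pAc5.1-type vector. In bacteria it is propagated through a ColE1/pUC-type origin and selected with ampicillin via the AmpR (β-lactamase) gene and its own promoter. The catalogue describes it as low copy, whereas the origin annotation describes a high-copy type. Short fragments matching a tetracycline resistance gene and SV40 large T antigen are also annotated; these appear to be non-functional backbone remnants.

Expression in Drosophila cells is driven by the constitutive actin 5C (Ac5) promoter. The open reading frame begins with a short fragment of the bacteriophage lambda N protein. It is followed by an HA epitope, annotated as a partial match to a 3xHA element and consistent in length with a single HA tag. Next comes a roughly 1.6 kb fragment of Drosophila melanogaster gw (GW182), which the name indicates spans the middle GW region, the RRM and the C-terminal region. A vector-derived V5 tag lies downstream of the insert, though the record does not say whether it is translated in frame. An SV40 polyadenylation signal follows, annotated on the reverse strand.

The lambda N peptide binds BoxB RNA hairpins, so this fusion is suited to tethering assays in which the GW182 fragment is recruited to a BoxB-containing reporter mRNA independently of Argonaute or microRNAs. The HA tag allows detection or immunoprecipitation. The associated publication concerns the GW182 silencing domain, its interaction with PABPC1, and its role in translational repression and decay of microRNA targets, which fits use of this construct to map silencing activity to the C-terminal portion of the protein.
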