Addgene plasmid #146498: pAc5.1B-lambdaN-HA-DmGW182-MGW-RRM-Cterm_H
Purpose: Insect Expression of DmGW182-MGW-RRM-Cterm
Depositing lab: Elisa Izaurralde. Depositing organization: Max Planck Institute for Developmental Biology. Publication: The silencing domain of GW182 interacts with PABPC1 to promote translational repression and degradation of microRNA targets and is required for target release. Zekri L, Huntzinger E, Heimstadt S, Izaurralde E. Mol Cell Biol. 2009 Dec;29(23):6220-31. doi: 10.1128/MCB.01081-09. Epub 2009 Sep 21. PubMed 19797087.
Backbone
  Vector backbone: Unknown
  Vector type: Insect Expression
Growth in bacteria
  Bacterial resistance: Ampicillin, 100 μg/mL
  Growth temperature: 37°C
  Growth strain: DH5alpha
  Copy number: Low Copy
Gene/Insert
  Gene/Insert name: DmGW182-MGW-RRM-Cterm
  Species: D. melanogaster (fly)
  Entrez Gene: gw (a.k.a. Dmel_CG31992, CG11484, CG31992, CG9905, Dmel\CG31992, GQ182, GW, GW182, Gw, Gw182, anon-EST:Posey205, dGW182, gw182)
  Cloning method: Unknown
Terms and licenses: Academic/Nonprofit Terms; Industry Terms: Not Available to Industry
Depositor comments: Plasmids from this collection were made available to the research community and donated after the lab closed. Please note that the sequence provided by the depositing laboratory may be theoretical/predicted or based on Sanger sequencing results. There may be discrepancies between sequencing results obtained by Addgene and the depositor sequence. If an Addgene verified sequence is not available, please contact before placing your order to request that our lab fully sequence the plasmid.
How to cite: pAc5.1B-lambdaN-HA-DmGW182-MGW-RRM-Cterm_H was a gift from Elisa Izaurralde (Addgene plasmid # 146498 ; http://n2t.net/addgene:146498 ; RRID:Addgene_146498)
